>Addgene plasmid #239065 | pcDNA-ApplePy1High | addgene full sequence | sequence record 476562 | Addgene NGS Result
AAAATTTAAGCTACAACAAGGCAAGGCTTGACCGACAATTGCATGAAGAATCTGCTTAGGGTTAGGCGTT
TTGCGCTGCTTCGCGATGTACGGGCCAGATATACGCGTTGACATTGATTATTGACTAGTTATTAATAGTA
ATCAATTACGGGGTCATTAGTTCATAGCCCATATATGGAGTTCCGCGTTACATAACTTACGGTAAATGGC
CCGCCTGGCTGACCGCCCAACGACCCCCGCCCATTGACGTCAATAATGACGTATGTTCCCATAGTAACGC
CAATAGGGACTTTCCATTGACGTCAATGGGTGGAGTATTTACGGTAAACTGCCCACTTGGCAGTACATCA
AGTGTATCATATGCCAAGTACGCCCCCTATTGACGTCAATGACGGTAAATGGCCCGCCTGGCATTATGCC
CAGTACATGACCTTATGGGACTTTCCTACTTGGCAGTACATCTACGTATTAGTCATCGCTATTACCATGG
TGATGCGGTTTTGGCAGTACATCAATGGGCGTGGATAGCGGTTTGACTCACGGGGATTTCCAAGTCTCCA
CCCCATTGACGTCAATGGGAGTTTGTTTTGGCACCAAAATCAACGGGACTTTCCAAAATGTCGTAACAAC
TCCGCCCCATTGACGCAAATGGGCGGTAGGCGTGTACGGTGGGAGGTCTATATAAGCAGAGCTCTCTGGC
TAACTAGAGAACCCACTGCTTACTGGCTTATCGAAATTAATACGACTCACTATAGGGAGACCCAAGCTGG
CTAGCGTGCCGCCACCATGGCCTCGAGAATGGTGCAATCTTTCTCCGATCCGCTGCTAGAACTGCTTTCC
GATCACCCGGAATCCCAATATGACTTGCTCGAAACGCGCCATGCGCTGGAAGGGATCGCAGCATATTACG
CTGCCTTGTGCAGCTCAGATGAAGAGAAAGAGAGGATCAGAGAGTTGCATCATGCGATTGAGCTTGCCCA
ACAAAGTGGTGATCTCGATGCCGAAAGTAACGCTGTACTTCAGTATCAAATCGCGGTGACCGAGGCAGCG
CACAATGTGGTCCTTTTGCACTTGCTGAGATATATGGAGCCTATGCTCGCACAGAATATCCGACATAACT
TTGAGCTGCTGTACTCTGGTACGGTGGTTTCCGAGCGGATGTTCCCCGAGGACGGCGCCCTGAAGAGCGA
GGTCAAGAAGGGGCTGAGGCTGAAGGACGGCGGCCACTACGCCGTGGAGGTCAAGACCACCTACAAGGCC
AAGAAGCCCGTGCCCCTGCCCGGCGCCTACATCGTCGACATCATGTTGGACATCGTGTCCCACAACGAGG
ACTACACTATCGTGGAACAGTTCGAACGCGCCGAGGGCCGCCACCCCACCGGCGGCCTGGACGAGCTGTA
CAAGGGAGGTACAGGCGGGAGTCTGGTAAGCAAGGGCGAGGAGGATGACATGGCCATCGTCAAGGAGTTC
ATGCGCTTCAAGGTGCACATGGAGGGCTCCGTTAACGGCCACGAGTTCGAGATCGAAGGCGAGGGCGAGG
GCCGCCCCTACGAGGCCTTTCAGACTGCTAAGCTGAAGGTGACCAAGGGTGGCCCCCTGCCCTTCGCCTG
GGACATCTTATCCCCTCAGTTCATGTACGGCTCCAAGGCCTACATTAAGCACCCAGCCGATATCCCCGAC
TACTTCAAGCTGTCCTTCCCCGAGGGCTTCAGCTGGGAGCGCGTGATGTACTTCGAGGACGGCGGCATTA
TTCACGTTAACCAGGACTCCTCCCTGCAGGACGGCGTATTTATCTACAAGGTGAAGCTGCGCGGCACCAA
CTTCCCCCCCGACGGCCCCGTAATGCAGATGAAGACCATGGGCTGGGAGTCGGGTTGGCGACGAGAGATG
CTGCCGCTCGTGGCCTCCCATCGCACTCGCATATTTGAAGCTATTATGGCAGGAAAACCGGAGGAAGCCA
GGGAAGCGTCACATAGACACTTGGCCTTTATTAAGGAAATCCTGCTGGACCGGTCAAGGGGGGAATCACG
CCGCGAACTCTCATTGAGAAGGCTGGAGCAAAGAGAGAATTGAAAGCTTGGTAAACCGCTGATCAGCCTC
GACTGTGCCTTCTAGTTGCCAGCCATCTGTTGTTTGCCCCTCCCCCGTGCCTTCCTTGACCCTGGAAGGT
GCCACTCCCACTGTCCTTTCCTAATAAAATGAGGAAATTGCATCGCATTGTCTGAGTAGGTGTCATTCTA
TTCTGGGGGGTGGGGTGGGGCAGGACAGCAAGGGGGAGGATTGGGAAGACAATAGCAGGCATGCTGGGGA
TGCGGTGGGCTCTATGGCTTCTGAGGCGGAAAGAACCAGCTGGGGCTCTAGGGGGTATCCCC
[124 nt withheld, positions 2373-2496]
C
[91 nt withheld, positions 2498-2588]
A
[49 nt withheld, positions 2590-2638]
CCTTTGACGTTGGAGTCCACGTTCTTT
[37 nt withheld, positions 2666-2702]
ACCCTATCTCGGTCTATTCTTTTGATTTATAAGGGATTTTGCCGATTTCGGCCTATTGGTTAAAAAATGA
GCTGATTTAACAAAAATTTAACGCGAATTAATTCTGTGGAATGTGTGTCAGTTAGGGTGTGGAAAGTCCC
CAGGCTCCCCAGCAGGCAGAAGTATGCAAAGCATGCATCTCAATTAGTCAGCAACCAGGTGTGGAAAGTC
CCCAGGCTCCCCAGCAGGCAGAAGTATGCAAAGCATGCATCTCAATTAGTCAGCAACCATAGTCCCGCCC
CTAACTCCGCCCATCCCGCCCCTAACTCCGCCCAGTTCCGCCCATTCTCCGCCCCATGGCTGACTAATTT
TTTTTATTTATGCAGAGGCCGAGGCCGCCTCTGCCTCTGAGCTATTCCAGAAGTAGTGAGGAGGCTTTTT
TGGAGGCCTAGGCTTTTGCAAAAAGCTCCCGGGAGCTTGTATATCCATTTTCGGATCTGATCAAGAGACA
GGATGAGGATCGTTTCGCATGATTGAACAAGATGGATTGCACGCAGGTTCTCCGGCCGCTTGGGTGGAGA
GGCTATTCGGCTATGACTGGGCACAACAGACAATCGGCTGCTCTGATGCCGCCGTGTTCCGGCTGTCAGC
GCAGGGGCGCCCGGTTCTTTTTGTCAAGACCGACCTGTCCGGTGCCCTGAATGAACTGCAGGACGAGGCA
GCGCGGCTATCGTGGCTGGCCACGACGGGCGTTCCTTGCGCAGCTGTGCTCGACGTTGTCACTGAAGCGG
GAAGGGACTGGCTGCTATTGGGCGAAGTGCCGGGGCAGGATCTCCTGTCATCTCACCTTGCTCCTGCCGA
GAAAGTATCCATCATGGCTGATGCAATGCGGCGGCTGCATACGCTTGATCCGGCTACCTGCCCATTCGAC
CACCAAGCGAAACATCGCATCGAGCGAGCACGTACTCGGATGGAAGCCGGTCTTGTCGATCAGGATGATC
TGGACGAAGAGCATCAGGGGCTCGCGCCAGCCGAACTGTTCGCCAGGCTCAAGGCGCGCATGCCCGACGG
CGAGGATCTCGTCGTGACCCATGGCGATGCCTGCTTGCCGAATATCATGGTGGAAAATGGCCGCTTTTCT
GGATTCATCGACTGTGGCCGGCTGGGTGTGGCGGACCGCTATCAGGACATAGCGTTGGCTACCCGTGATA
TTGCTGAAGAGCTTGGCGGCGAATGGGCTGACCGCTTCCTCGTGCTTTACGGTATCGCCGCTCCCGATTC
GCAGCGCATCGCCTTCTATCGCCTTCTTGACGAGTTCTTCTGAGCGGGACTCTGGGGTTCGAAATGACCG
ACCAAGCGACGCCCAACCTGCCATCACGAGATTTCGATTCCACCGCCGCCTTCTATGAAAGGTTGGGCTT
CGGAATCGTTTTCCGGGACGCCGGCTGGATGATCCTCCAGCGCGGGGATCTCATGCTGGAGTTCTTCGCC
CACCCCAACTTGTTTATTGCAGCTTATAATGGTTACAAATAAAGCAATAGCATCACAAATTTCACAAATA
AAGCATTTTTTTCACTGCATTCTAGTTGTGGTTTGTCCAAACTCATCAATGTATCTTATCATGTCTGTAT
ACCGTCGACCTCTAGCTAGAGCTTGGCGTAATCATGGTCATAGCTGTTTCCTGTGTGAAATTGTTATCCG
CTCACAATTCCACACAACATACGAGCCGGAAGCATAAAGTGTAAAGCCTGGGGTGCCTAATGAGTGAGCT
AACTCACATTAATTGCGTTGCGCTCACTGCCCGCTTTCCAGTCGGGAAACCTGTCGTGCCAGCTGCATTA
ATGAATCGGCCAACGCGCGGGGAGAGGCGGTTTGCGTATTGGGCGCTCTTCCGCTTCCTCGCTCACTGAC
TCGCTGCGCTCGGTCGTTCGGCTGCGGCGAGCGGTATCAGCTCACTCAAAGGCGGTAATACGGTTATCCA
CAGAATCAGGGGATAACGCAGGAAAGAACATGTGAGCAAAAGGCCAGCAAAAGGCCAGGAACCGTAAAAA
GGCCGCGTTGCTGGCGTTTTTCCATAGGCTCCGCCCCCCTGACGAGCATCACAAAAATCGACGCTCAAGT
CAGAGGTGGCGAAACCCGACAGGACTATAAAGATACCAGGCGTTTCCCCCTGGAAGCTCCCTCGTGCGCT
CTCCTGTTCCGACCCTGCCGCTTACCGGATACCTGTCCGCCTTTCTCCCTTCGGGAAGCGTGGCGCTTTC
TCATAGCTCACGCTATAGGTATCTCAGTTCGGTGTAGGTCGTTCGCTCCAAGCTGGGCTGTGTGCACGAA
CCCCCCGTTCAGCCCGACCGCTGCGCCTTATCCGGTAACTATCGTCTTGAGTCCAACCCGGTAAGACACG
ACTTATCGCCACTGGCAGCAGCCACTGGTAACAGGATTAGCAGAGCGAGGTATGTAGGCGGTGCTACAGA
GTTCTTGAAGTGGTGGCCTAACTACGGCTACACTAGAAGAACAGTATTTGGTATCTGCGCTCTGCTGAAG
CCAGTTACCTTCGGAAAAAGAGTTGGTAGCTCTTGATCCGGCAAACAAACCACCGCTGGTAGCGGTGGTT
TTTTTGTTTGCAAGCAGCAGATTACGCGCAGAAAAAAAGGATCTCAAGAAGATCCTTTGATCTTTTCTAC
GGGGTCTGACGCTCAGTGGAACGAAAACTCACGTTAAGGGATTTTGGTCATGAGATTATCAAAAAGGATC
TTCACCTAGATCCTTTTAAATTAAAAATGAAGTTTTAAATCAATCTAAAGTATATATGAGTAAACTTGGT
CTGACAGTTACCAATGCTTAATCAGTGAGGCACCTATCTCAGCGATCTGTCTATTTCGTTCATCCATAGT
TGCCTGACTCCCCGTCGTGTAGATAACTACGATACGGGAGGGCTTACCATCTGGCCCCAGTGCTGCAATG
ATACCGCGAGACCCACGCTCACCGGCTCCAGATTTATCAGCAATAAACCAGCCAGCCGGAAGGGCCGAGC
GCAGAAGTGGTCCTGCAACTTTATCCGCCTCCATCCAGTCTATTAATTGTTGCCGGGAAGCTAGAGTAAG
TAGTTCGCCAGTTAATAGTTTGCGCAACGTTGTTGCCATTGCTACAGGCATCGTGGTGTCACGCTCGTCG
TTTGGTATGGCTTCATTCAGCTCCGGTTCCCAACGATCAAGGCGAGTTACATGATCCCCCATGTTGTGCA
AAAAAGCGGTTAGCTCCTTCGGTCCTCCGATCGTTGTCAGAAGTAAGTTGGCCGCAGTGTTATCACTCAT
GGTTATGGCAGCACTGCATAATTCTCTTACTGTCATGCCATCCGTAAGATGCTTTTCTGTGACTGGTGAG
TACTCAACCAAGTCATTCTGAGAATAGTGTATGCGGCGACCGAGTTGCTCTTGCCCGGCGTCAATACGGG
ATAATACCGCGCCACATAGCAGAACTTTAAAAGTGCTCATCATTGGAAAACGTTCTTCGGGGCGAAAACT
CTCAAGGATCTTACCGCTGTTGAGATCCAGTTCGATGTAACCCACTCGTGCACCCAACTGATCTTCAGCA
TCTTTTACTTTCACCAGCGTTTCTGGGTGAGCAAAAACAGGAAGGCAAAATGCCGCAAAAAAGGGAATAA
GGGCGACACGGAAATGTTGAATACTCATACTCTTCCTTTTTCAATATTATTGAAGCATTTATCAGGGTTA
TTGTCTCATGAGCGGATACATATTTGAATGTATTTAGAAAAATAAACAAATAGGGGTTCCGCGCACATTT
CCCCGAAAAGTGCCACCTGACGTCGACGGATCGGGAGATCTCCCGATCCCCTATGGTGCACTCTCAGTAC
AATCTGCTCTGATGCCGCATAGTTAAGCCAGTATCTGCTCCCTGCTTGTGTGTTGGAGGTCGCTGAGTAG
TGCGCGAGC
Features (pLannotate 1.2.2; 20 found; start..end, strand, type, name):
    110..489     +  enhancer       CMV enhancer: human cytomegalovirus immediate early enhancer
    490..693     +  promoter       CMV promoter: human cytomegalovirus (CMV) immediate early promoter
    689..722     +  LTR            5' LTR (truncated) (fragment): truncated 5' long terminal repeat (LTR) from HIV-1
    738..756     +  promoter       T7 promoter: promoter for bacteriophage T7 RNA polymerase
   1146..1869    +  CDS            HyPerRed (fragment): red fluorescent genetically encoded indicator for H2O2 ()
   2103..2327    +  polyA_signal   bGH poly(A) signal: bovine growth hormone polyadenylation signal
   2331..2352    +  promoter       SV40 promoter (fragment): SV40 enhancer and early promoter
   2373..2801    +  rep_origin     f1 ori (sequence partly withheld): f1 bacteriophage origin of replication; arrow indicates direction of (+) strand synthesis
   2815..3144    +  promoter       SV40 promoter: SV40 enhancer and early promoter
   3211..4002    +  CDS            neo: KKA2_KLEPN - Also known as kan, nptII. Experimental evidence at protein level: Swiss-Prot protein existence level 1. Resistance to kanamycin, neomycin, paromomycin, ribostamycin, butirosin and gentamicin B. From Klebsiella pneumoniae.
   4026..4184    +  CDS            ble (fragment): BLE_KLEPN - Experimental evidence at protein level: Swiss-Prot protein existence level 1. Binding protein with a strong affinity to the bleomycin family of antibiotics. Binds to CL990; an antimitotic-antibiotic compound. From Klebsiella pneumoniae.
   4179..4300    +  polyA_signal   SV40 poly(A) signal: SV40 polyadenylation signal
   4373..4389    -  protein_bind   lac operator: The lac repressor binds to the lac operator to inhibit transcription in E. coli. This inhibition can be relieved by adding lactose or isopropyl-β-D-thiogalactopyranoside (IPTG). lac repressor encoded by lacI
   4397..4427    -  promoter       lac promoter: promoter for the E. coli lac operon
   4442..4463    -  protein_bind   CAP binding site: CAP binding activates transcription in the presence of cAMP. E. coli catabolite activator protein
   4476..4568    -  CDS            lacI (fragment): lac repressor; lacI; The lac repressor binds to the lac operator to inhibit transcription in E. coli. This inhibition can be relieved by adding lactose or isopropyl-β-D-thiogalactopyranoside (IPTG).
   4751..5339    -  rep_origin     ori: high-copy-number ColE1/pMB1/pBR322/pUC origin of replication
   5510..6370    -  CDS            AmpR: β-lactamase; bla; confers resistance to ampicillin, carbenicillin, and related antibiotics
   6371..6475    -  promoter       AmpR promoter: bla
   6534..6586    -  misc_feature   bom (fragment): basis of mobility region from pBR322
