[The description below was written by a language model from this plasmid's Addgene catalogue record and pLannotate feature annotations shown in this document.]
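Description:
pcDNA-ApplePy1High is a mammalian expression plasmid built on the pcDNA3.1 backbone that encodes ApplePy1High, a synthetic, genetically encoded red fluorescent biosensor for pyruvate described as the high-affinity variant. The sequenced plasmid is about 6.6 kb. It is propagated in E. coli as a high-copy plasmid through a ColE1/pUC-type origin and selected with ampicillin via the β-lactamase gene and its own promoter. An f1 origin is also present, a standard backbone element that permits single-stranded DNA production.

The roughly 1.3 kb biosensor insert was cloned between XhoI and HindIII sites, both retained. It sits downstream of the human cytomegalovirus immediate-early enhancer and promoter and upstream of the bovine growth hormone polyadenylation signal, an arrangement that gives strong constitutive expression in transfected mammalian cells. A T7 promoter lies between the CMV promoter and the insert and can serve for in vitro transcription or as a sequencing primer site. The automated annotation labels about 720 bp of the insert as a fragment of HyPerRed. This most likely reflects a shared circularly permuted mApple-type red fluorescent protein module rather than any peroxide-sensing function. The record does not identify the pyruvate-binding domain that makes up the rest of the sensor. A separate SV40 promoter drives the neomycin phosphotransferase gene, followed by an SV40 poly(A) signal, which allows G418 selection of stable mammalian cell lines. Short hits to an HIV-1 LTR, ble, lacI and the lac promoter region appear to be backbone remnants or annotation artefacts. The construct is intended for live-cell fluorescence imaging of pyruvate in mammalian cells.
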