Addgene plasmid #239065: pcDNA-ApplePy1High
Purpose: Mammalian expression of high affinity red fluorescent pyruvate biosensor ApplePy1High
Depositing lab: Robert Campbell. Depositing organization: The University of Tokyo. Publication: High-performance genetically-encoded green and red fluorescent biosensors for pyruvate. Imai S, Hario S, Suerte C, Yamaguchi I, Sakoi K, Terai T, Takahashi-Yamashiro K, Campbell RE. bioRxiv 2025.04.17.649293 10.1101/2025.04.17.649293.
Backbone
  Vector backbone: pcDNA3.1
  Vector type: Mammalian Expression
Growth in bacteria
  Bacterial resistance: Ampicillin, 100 μg/mL
  Growth temperature: 37°C
  Growth strain: DH5alpha
  Copy number: High Copy
Gene/Insert
  Gene/Insert name: ApplePy1High
  Species: Synthetic
  Insert size (bp): 1272
  Cloning method: Restriction Enzyme; 5′ cloning site XhoI (not destroyed); 3′ cloning site HindIII (not destroyed)
Terms and licenses: Academic/Nonprofit Terms; Industry Terms: Not Available to Industry
Depositor comments: Please visit ttps://doi.org/10.1101/2025.04.17.649293 for bioRxiv preprint.
How to cite: pcDNA-ApplePy1High was a gift from Robert Campbell (Addgene plasmid # 239065 ; http://n2t.net/addgene:239065 ; RRID:Addgene_239065)
