>Addgene plasmid #239065 | pcDNA-ApplePy1High | depositor partial sequence | sequence record 469553 | ApplePy1High-gene
ATGGTGCAATCTTTCTCCGATCCGCTGCTAGAACTGCTTTCCGATCACCCGGAATCCCAATATGACTTGC
TCGAAACGCGCCATGCGCTGGAAGGGATCGCAGCATATTACGCTGCCTTGTGCAGCTCAGATGAAGAGAA
AGAGAGGATCAGAGAGTTGCATCATGCGATTGAGCTTGCCCAACAAAGTGGTGATCTCGATGCCGAAAGT
AACGCTGTACTTCAGTATCAAATCGCGGTGACCGAGGCAGCGCACAATGTGGTCCTTTTGCACTTGCTGA
GATATATGGAGCCTATGCTCGCACAGAATATCCGACATAACTTTGAGCTGCTGTACTCTGGTACGGTGGT
TTCCGAGCGGATGTTCCCCGAGGACGGCGCCCTGAAGAGCGAGGTCAAGAAGGGGCTGAGGCTGAAGGAC
GGCGGCCACTACGCCGTGGAGGTCAAGACCACCTACAAGGCCAAGAAGCCCGTGCCCCTGCCCGGCGCCT
ACATCGTCGACATCATGTTGGACATCGTGTCCCACAACGAGGACTACACTATCGTGGAACAGTTCGAACG
CGCCGAGGGCCGCCACCCCACCGGCGGCCTGGACGAGCTGTACAAGGGAGGTACAGGCGGGAGTCTGGTA
AGCAAGGGCGAGGAGGATGACATGGCCATCGTCAAGGAGTTCATGCGCTTCAAGGTGCACATGGAGGGCT
CCGTTAACGGCCACGAGTTCGAGATCGAAGGCGAGGGCGAGGGCCGCCCCTACGAGGCCTTTCAGACTGC
TAAGCTGAAGGTGACCAAGGGTGGCCCCCTGCCCTTCGCCTGGGACATCTTATCCCCTCAGTTCATGTAC
GGCTCCAAGGCCTACATTAAGCACCCAGCCGATATCCCCGACTACTTCAAGCTGTCCTTCCCCGAGGGCT
TCAGCTGGGAGCGCGTGATGTACTTCGAGGACGGCGGCATTATTCACGTTAACCAGGACTCCTCCCTGCA
GGACGGCGTATTTATCTACAAGGTGAAGCTGCGCGGCACCAACTTCCCCCCCGACGGCCCCGTAATGCAG
ATGAAGACCATGGGCTGGGAGTCGGGTTGGCGACGAGAGATGCTGCCGCTCGTGGCCTCCCATCGCACTC
GCATATTTGAAGCTATTATGGCAGGAAAACCGGAGGAAGCCAGGGAAGCGTCACATAGACACTTGGCCTT
TATTAAGGAAATCCTGCTGGACCGGTCAAGGGGGGAATCACGCCGCGAACTCTCATTGAGAAGGCTGGAG
CAAAGAGAGAAT
